>Addgene plasmid #230561 | AiP20075 - pAAV-AiE3108m-minBG-SYFP2-WPRE3-BGHpA | addgene full sequence | sequence record 462046 | Addgene NGS Result
CCTGCAGGCAGCTGCGCGCTCGCTCGCTCACTGAGGCCGCCCGGGCGTCGGGCGACCTTTGGTCGCCCGG
CCTCAGTGAGCGAGCGAGCGCGCAGAGAGGGAGTGGCCAACTCCATCACTAGGGGTTCCTGCGGCCGCAC
GCGTCAACGGGGAACAAGCCAGCATCACAGCCTCTGCCCATGCACAGCACTAACTGGGTTATTGCCCCTT
CCCCCACCCACCCCCACCCCTGAACTCTCAGGGCCCAGCTCCAGAGCCGAGCAGCAGGCAGTCACTGGTT
TTCTGCCTTCTGCAAAAAGCAGGGCCCGCGCAGCCTCCTGGGCCGGCAGAAGTGCTGACTTGATGCTTCC
CAACATATCTCAGCACTTGGACAATATGAGGCTGGGCAGAGCCCGACGCCGGCGGAGCTCGGGCTGGGCA
TAAAAGTCAGGGCAGAGCCATCTATTGCTTACATTTGCTTCTGGGATCCAGATCTTTCGAAGCTAGCGCT
ACCGGTCGCCACCATGGTGAGCAAGGGCGAGGAGCTGTTCACCGGGGTGGTGCCCATCCTGGTCGAGCTG
GACGGCGACGTAAACGGCCACAAGTTCAGCGTGTCCGGCGAGGGCGAGGGCGATGCCACCTACGGCAAGC
TGACCCTGAAGCTGATCTGCACCACCGGCAAGCTGCCCGTGCCCTGGCCCACCCTCGTGACCACCCTGGG
CTACGGCGTGCAGTGCTTCGCCCGCTACCCCGACCACATGAAGCAGCACGACTTCTTCAAGTCCGCCATG
CCCGAAGGCTACGTCCAGGAGCGCACCATCTTCTTCAAGGACGACGGCAACTACAAGACCCGCGCCGAGG
TGAAGTTCGAGGGCGACACCCTGGTGAACCGCATCGAGCTGAAGGGCATCGACTTCAAGGAGGACGGCAA
CATCCTGGGGCACAAGCTGGAGTACAACTACAACAGCCACAACGTCTATATCACCGCCGACAAGCAGAAG
AACGGCATCAAGGCCAACTTCAAGATCCGCCACAACATCGAGGACGGCGGCGTGCAGCTCGCCGACCACT
ACCAGCAGAACACCCCCATCGGCGACGGCCCCGTGCTGCTGCCCGACAACCACTACCTGAGCTACCAGTC
CAAGCTGAGCAAAGACCCCAACGAGAAGCGCGATCACATGGTCCTGCTGGAGTTCGTGACCGCCGCCGGG
ATCACTCTCGGCATGGACGAGCTGTACAAGTAAGTCGACGGCGCGCCGCGGCCGCGAATTCGATATCATA
ATCAACCTCTGGATTACAAAATTTGTGAAAGATTGACTGGTATTCTTAACTATGTTGCTCCTTTTACGCT
ATGTGGATACGCTGCTTTAATGCCTTTGTATCATGCTATTGCTTCCCGTATGGCTTTCATTTTCTCCTCC
TTGTATAAATCCTGGTTAGTTCTTGCCACGGCGGAACTCATCGCCGCCTGCCTTGCCCGCTGCTGGACAG
GGGCTCGGCTGTTGGGCACTGACAATTCCGTGGCTCGAGAGATCTTCGACTGTGCCTTCTAGTTGCCAGC
CATCTGTTGTTTGCCCCTCCCCCGTGCCTTCCTTGACCCTGGAAGGTGCCACTCCCACTGTCCTTTCCTA
ATAAAATGAGGAAATTGCATCGCATTGTCTGAGTAGGTGTCATTCTATTCTGGGGGGTGGGGTGGGGCAG
GACAGCAAGGGGGAGGATTGGGAAGACAATAGCAGGCATGAGATCTCACGTGCGGACCGAGCGGCCGCAG
GAACCCCTAGTGATGGAGTTGGCCACTCCCTCTCTGCGCGCTCGCTCGCTCACTGAGGCCGGGCGACCAA
AGGTCGCCCGACGCCCGGGCTTTGCCCGGGCGGCCTCAGTGAGCGAGCGAGCGCGCAGCTGCCTGCAGGG
GCGCCTGATGCGGTATTTTCTCCTTACGCATCTGTGCGGTATTTCACACCGCATA
[95 nt withheld, positions 1946-2040]
T
[46 nt withheld, positions 2042-2087]
C
[141 nt withheld, positions 2089-2229]
CCTTTGACGTTGGAGTCCACGTTCTTT
[37 nt withheld, positions 2257-2293]
ACTCTATCTCGGGCTATTCTTTTGATTTATAAGGGATTTTGCCGATTTCGGTCTATTGGTTAAAAAATGA
GCTGATTTAACAAAAATTTAACGCGAATTTTAACAAAATATTAACGTTTACAATTTTATGGTGCACTCTC
AGTACAATCTGCTCTGATGCCGCATAGTTAAGCCAGCCCCGACACCCGCCAACACCCGCTGACGCGCCCT
GACGGGCTTGTCTGCTCCCGGCATCCGCTTACAGACAAGCTGTGACCGTCTCCGGGAGCTGCATGTGTCA
GAGGTTTTCACCGTCATCACCGAAACGCGCGAGACGAAAGGGCCTCGTGATACGCCTATTTTTATAGGTT
AATGTCATGATAATAATGGTTTCTTAGACGTCAGGTGGCACTTTTCGGGGAAATGTGCGCGGAACCCCTA
TTTGTTTATTTTTCTAAATACATTCAAATATGTATCCGCTCATGAGACAATAACCCTGATAAATGCTTCA
ATAATATTGAAAAAGGAAGAGTATGAGTATTCAACATTTCCGTGTCGCCCTTATTCCCTTTTTTGCGGCA
TTTTGCCTTCCTGTTTTTGCTCACCCAGAAACGCTGGTGAAAGTAAAAGATGCTGAAGATCAGTTGGGTG
CACGAGTGGGTTACATCGAACTGGATCTCAACAGCGGTAAGATCCTTGAGAGTTTTCGCCCCGAAGAACG
TTTTCCAATGATGAGCACTTTTAAAGTTCTGCTATGTGGCGCGGTATTATCCCGTATTGACGCCGGGCAA
GAGCAACTCGGTCGCCGCATACACTATTCTCAGAATGACTTGGTTGAGTACTCACCAGTCACAGAAAAGC
ATCTTACGGATGGCATGACAGTAAGAGAATTATGCAGTGCTGCCATAACCATGAGTGATAACACTGCGGC
CAACTTACTTCTGACAACGATCGGAGGACCGAAGGAGCTAACCGCTTTTTTGCACAACATGGGGGATCAT
GTAACTCGCCTTGATCGTTGGGAACCGGAGCTGAATGAAGCCATACCAAACGACGAGCGTGACACCACGA
TGCCTGTAGCAATGGCAACAACGTTGCGCAAACTATTAACTGGCGAACTACTTACTCTAGCTTCCCGGCA
ACAATTAATAGACTGGATGGAGGCGGATAAAGTTGCAGGACCACTTCTGCGCTCGGCCCTTCCGGCTGGC
TGGTTTATTGCTGATAAATCTGGAGCCGGTGAGCGTGGGTCTCGCGGTATCATTGCAGCACTGGGGCCAG
ATGGTAAGCCCTCCCGTATCGTAGTTATCTACACGACGGGGAGTCAGGCAACTATGGATGAACGAAATAG
ACAGATCGCTGAGATAGGTGCCTCACTGATTAAGCATTGGTAACTGTCAGACCAAGTTTACTCATATATA
CTTTAGATTGATTTAAAACTTCATTTTTAATTTAAAAGGATCTAGGTGAAGATCCTTTTTGATAATCTCA
TGACCAAAATCCCTTAACGTGAGTTTTCGTTCCACTGAGCGTCAGACCCCGTAGAAAAGATCAAAGGATC
TTCTTGAGATCCTTTTTTTCTGCGCGTAATCTGCTGCTTGCAAACAAAAAAACCACCGCTACCAGCGGTG
GTTTGTTTGCCGGATCAAGAGCTACCAACTCTTTTTCCGAAGGTAACTGGCTTCAGCAGAGCGCAGATAC
CAAATACTGTTCTTCTAGTGTAGCCGTAGTTAGGCCACCACTTCAAGAACTCTGTAGCACCGCCTACATA
CCTCGCTCTGCTAATCCTGTTACCAGTGGCTGCTGCCAGTGGCGATAAGTCGTGTCTTACCGGGTTGGAC
TCAAGACGATAGTTACCGGATAAGGCGCAGCGGTCGGGCTGAACGGGGGGTTCGTGCACACAGCCCAGCT
TGGAGCGAACGACCTACACCGAACTGAGATACCTACAGCGTGAGCTATGAGAAAGCGCCACGCTTCCCGA
AGGGAGAAAGGCGGACAGGTATCCGGTAAGCGGCAGGGTCGGAACAGGAGAGCGCACGAGGGAGCTTCCA
GGGGGAAACGCCTGGTATCTTTATAGTCCTGTCGGGTTTCGCCACCTCTGACTTGAGCGTCGATTTTTGT
GATGCTCGTCAGGGGGGCGGAGCCTATGGAAAAACGCCAGCAACGCGGCCTTTTTACGGTTCCTGGCCTT
TTGCTGGCCTTTTGCTCACATGT
Features (pLannotate 1.2.2; 14 found; start..end, strand, type, name):
     12..39      +  repeat_region  AAV2 ITR (fragment): inverted terminal repeat of adeno-associated virus serotype 2 inverted
     68..95      +  repeat_region  AAV2 ITR (fragment): inverted terminal repeat of adeno-associated virus serotype 2 inverted
    504..1220    +  CDS            SYFP2: SYFP2 is a basic (constitutively fluorescent) yellow fluorescent protein published in 2006, derived from Aequorea victoria. It is reported to be a very rapidly-maturing monomer with moderate acid sensitivity.
   1260..1417    +  misc_feature   WPRE (fragment): woodchuck hepatitis virus posttranscriptional regulatory element
   1423..1503    +  misc_feature   WPRE (fragment): woodchuck hepatitis virus posttranscriptional regulatory element
   1520..1631    +  polyA_signal   bGH poly(A) signal: bovine growth hormone polyadenylation signal
   1749..1889    +  repeat_region  AAV2 ITR: inverted terminal repeat of adeno-associated virus serotype 2 inverted
   1894..1945    -  misc_feature   bom (fragment): basis of mobility region from pBR322
   1964..2419    +  rep_origin     f1 ori (sequence partly withheld): f1 bacteriophage origin of replication; arrow indicates direction of (+) strand synthesis
   2420..2469    -  misc_feature   bom (fragment): basis of mobility region from pBR322
   2571..2606    -  CDS            rop (fragment): Rop protein, which maintains plasmids at low copy number; rop
   2701..2805    +  promoter       AmpR promoter: bla
   2806..3666    +  CDS            AmpR: β-lactamase; bla; confers resistance to ampicillin, carbenicillin, and related antibiotics
   3837..4425    +  rep_origin     ori: high-copy-number ColE1/pMB1/pBR322/pUC origin of replication
