[The description below was written by a language model from this plasmid's Addgene catalogue record and pLannotate feature annotations shown in this document.]
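Description:
AiP20075 - pAAV-AiE3108m-minBG-SYFP2-WPRE3-BGHpA is an AAV transfer plasmid of about 4.5 kb built on a pAAV2 backbone, used to package recombinant adeno-associated virus carrying an enhancer-driven fluorescent reporter. In bacteria it replicates from a high-copy ColE1/pUC-type origin and is selected with ampicillin through the bla gene and its native promoter. An f1 phage origin is also present, along with small remnants of pBR322 bom and rop sequence. The record lists a recombination-deficient growth strain, a common choice for keeping repeat-rich ITRs intact.

The payload lies between AAV2 inverted terminal repeats, which supply the cis signals for genome replication and encapsidation. The right ITR is annotated in full, whereas the left one is detected only as two short fragments in the sequencing result. Downstream of the left ITR, the name places the AiE3108m enhancer followed by the minBG minimal promoter, usually read as a minimal beta-globin promoter. Neither element is annotated in the feature table, but the unannotated stretch ahead of the reporter is where they would lie. A minimal promoter has little activity alone, so expression depends on the enhancer, which is designed to restrict transgene expression to specific brain cell populations; the record does not say which ones. The enhancer and promoter drive SYFP2, a fast-maturing monomeric yellow fluorescent protein derived from Aequorea victoria. This is followed by WPRE3, a shortened woodchuck posttranscriptional element (annotated as two WPRE fragments) that boosts transcript expression while saving packaging space, and by the bovine growth hormone polyadenylation signal. The construct is part of a collection of enhancer AAVs for genetic access to cortical cell types, and the SYFP2 signal marks the cells in which the enhancer is active.
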