Addgene plasmid #230561: AiP20075 - pAAV-AiE3108m-minBG-SYFP2-WPRE3-BGHpA
Purpose: AiE3108m is an enhancer sequence, designed to drive AAV-mediated transgene expression in specific populations of brain cells
Depositing lab: Allen Institute for Brain Science & Bosiljka Tasic. Depositing organization: Allen Institute. Publication: A suite of enhancer AAVs and transgenic mouse lines for genetic access to cortical cell types. Ben-Simon Y, Hooper M, Narayan S, Daigle TL, Dwivedi D, Way SW, Oster A, Stafford DA, Mich JK, Taormina MJ, Martinez RA, Opitz-Araya X, Roth JR, Alexander JR, Allen S, Amster A, Arbuckle J, Ayala A, Baker PM, Bakken TE, Barcelli T, Barta S, Bendrick J, Bertagnolli D, Bielstein C, Bishwakarma P, Bowlus J, Boyer G, Brouner K, Casian B, Casper T, Chakka AB, Chakrabarty R, Chance RK, Chavan S, Clark M, Colbert K, Collman F, Daniel S, Departee M, DiValentin P, Donadio N, Dotson N, Egdorf T, Fliss T, Gabitto M, Garcia J, Gary A, Gasperini M, Gloe J, Goldy J, Gore BB, Graybuck L, Greisman N, Haeseleer F, Halterman C, Haradon Z, Hastings SD, Helback O, Ho W, Hockemeyer D, Huang C, Huff S, Hunker A, Johansen N, Jones D, Juneau Z, Kalmbach B, Kannan M, Khem S, Kussick E, Kutsal R, Larsen R, Lee C, Lee AY, Leibly M, Lenz GH, Li S, Liang E, Lusk N, Madigan Z, Malloy J, Malone J, McCue R, Melchor J, Mollenkopf T, Moosman S, Morin E, Newman D, Ng L, Ngo K, Omstead V, Otto S, Oyama A, Pena N, Pham T, Phillips E, Pom CA, Potekhina L, Ransford S, Ray PL, Rette D, Reynoldson C, Rimorin C, Rocha D, Ruiz A, Sanchez REA, Sawyer L, Sedeno-Cortes A, Sevigny JP, Shapovalova N, Shepard N, Shulga L, Sigler AR, Siverts L, Soliman S, Somasundaram S, Staats B, Stewart K, Szelenyi E, Tieu M, Trader C, Tran A, van Velthoven CTJ, Walker M, Wang Y, Weed N, Wirthlin M, Wood T, Wynalda B, Yao Z, Zhou T, Ariza J, Dee N, Reding M, Ronellenfitch K, Mufti S, Sunkin SM, Smith KA, Esposito L, Waters J, Thyagarajan B, Yao S, Lein ES, Zeng H, Levi BP, Ngai J, Ting JT, Tasic B. Cell. 2025 May 16:S0092-8674(25)00513-6. doi: 10.1016/j.cell.2025.05.002. PubMed 40403729.
Backbone
  Vector backbone: pAAV2
  Vector type: AAV
Growth in bacteria
  Bacterial resistance: Ampicillin, 100 μg/mL
  Growth temperature: 37°C
  Growth strain: NEB Stable
  Copy number: High Copy
Gene/Insert
  Gene/Insert name: SYFP2
  Species: Synthetic
  Promoter: minBG
  Cloning method: Gibson Cloning
Terms and licenses: Academic/Nonprofit Terms; Industry Terms: Not Available to Industry
How to cite: AiP20075 - pAAV-AiE3108m-minBG-SYFP2-WPRE3-BGHpA was a gift from Allen Institute for Brain Science & Bosiljka Tasic (Addgene plasmid # 230561 ; http://n2t.net/addgene:230561 ; RRID:Addgene_230561)
